>Addgene plasmid #29603 | 426Gal-FUS-101-526aa-YFP | addgene partial sequence | sequence record 35042 | 29603 with GAL1
CCGGATTCTGAACTGTGGATCCCCCATCACAAGTTTGTACAAAAAAGCAGGCTTCGAAGGAGATAACAAA
ATGGGCCAGCAGCCAGCTCCCAGCAGCACCTCGGGAAGTTACGGTAGCAGTTCTCAGAGCAGCAGCTATG
GGCAGCCCCAGAGTGGGAGCTACAGCCAGCAGCCTAGCTATGGTGGACAGCAGCAAAGCTATGGACAGCA
GCAAAGCTATAATCCCCCTCAGGGCTATGGACAGCAGAACCAGTACAACAGCAGCAGTGGTGGTGGAGGT
GGAGGTGGAGGTGGAGGTAACTATGGCCAAGATCAATCCTCCATGAGTAGTGGTGGTGGCAGTGGTGGCG
GTTATGGCAATCAAGACCAGAGTGGTGGAGGTGGCAGCGGTGGCTATGGACAGCAGGACCGTGGAGGCCG
CGGCAGGGGTGGCAGTGGTGGCGGCGGCGGCGGCGGCGGTGGTGGTTACAACCGCAGCAGTGGTGGCTAT
GAACCCAGAGGTCGTGGAGGTGGCCGTGGAGGCAGAGGTGGCATGGGCGGAAGTGACCGTGGTGGCTTCA
ATAAATTTGGTGGCCCTCGGGACCAAGGATCACGTCATGACTCCGAACAGGATAATTCAGACAACAACAC
CATCTTTGTGCAAGGCCTGGGTGAGAATGTTACAATTGAGTCTGTGGCTGATTACTTCAAGCAGATTGGT
ATTATTAAGACAAACAAGAAAACGGGACAGCCCATGATTAATTTGTACACAGACAGGGAAACTGGCAAGC
TGAAGGGAGAGGCAACGGTCTCTTTTGATGACCCACCTTCAGCTAAAGCAGCTATTGACTGGTTTGATGG
T
