>Addgene plasmid #29603 | 426Gal-FUS-101-526aa-YFP | addgene partial sequence | sequence record 35043 | 29603 with EGFP-N
GCTCCTCGCCCTTGCTCACCATTAAGCTTGATATCGAATTCCTGCAGCCCATCACCACTTTGTACAAGAA
AGCTGGGTCATACGGCCTCTCCCTGCGATCCTGTCTGTGGTCCCCCCTGGAATCCATCTTGCCAGGGCCA
AAGCCACCTCTGTCCCCACCACCCCGGCCCCCTCGGAAGCCTCCACGGTCCCCGCCGCGGCCCCGGTAGC
CGCCTCGATCATAGCCTCCTCTGCCACCACGACGATCATCCCCGTAGTTACCCCCCATGTGAGAGCCACC
TGGTCCCCCTCCTGGGCCATCTGGTTTAGGGGCCTTACACTGGTTGCATTCATTCCTCCAAGAGAAGTTC
ATATTCTCACAGGTGGGATTAGGACACTTCCAGTCACCAGCTCGCTGCTGTCCTCCACCGCCACCACCTC
CACTGGGAAATCCTCCTCGGCCACCACCACCACTGCCACCACCTCCATAGCCTCCACGGCCCATGGGTCC
TCCTCGCCCTCGGCCTCCACGACCATTGCCACCACCCCGATTAAAGTCTGCCCGGCGAGTAGCAAATGAG
ACCTTGATAGGATTTCCGGAGAATTCTTTACCATCAAACCAGTCAATAGCTGCTTTAGCTGAAGGTGGGT
CATCAAAAGAGACCGTTGCCTCTCCCTTCAGCTTGCCAGTTTCCCTGTCTGTGTACAAATTAATCATGGG
CTGTCCCGTTTTCTTGTTTGTCTTAATAATACCAATCTGCTTGAAGTAATCAGCCACAGACTCAATTGTA
ACATTCTCACCCAGGCCTTGCACAAAGATGGTGTTGTTGTCTGAATTATCCTGTTCGGAGTCATGACGTG
ATCCTTGGTCCCGA
