[The description below was written by a language model from this plasmid's Addgene catalogue record.]
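Description:
426Gal-FUS-101-526aa-YFP is a yeast expression plasmid built on the pAG426Gal-ccdB-EYFP backbone, one of the pAG series of Gateway-style destination vectors. As the "426" and "Gal" in the name imply, vectors of this series are high-copy 2μ episomal plasmids that drive expression from a galactose-inducible GAL1 promoter. The record gives no feature table, so these elements are inferred from the backbone name rather than listed explicitly. Selection in yeast uses the URA3 auxotrophic marker, and in bacteria the plasmid is maintained as a high-copy replicon under ampicillin selection. The entry lists a ccdB-tolerant bacterial strain for propagation, which reflects the parental backbone. Whether any ccdB sequence remains after the insert was introduced is not stated, and the cloning method is recorded as restriction enzyme based.

The insert is a 1281 bp fragment of human FUS (also called TLS, fused in sarcoma or translocated in liposarcoma) encoding amino acids 101 to 526. It is therefore an N-terminal truncation that lacks the first 100 residues of the protein. It is fused at its C terminus to YFP, so the localization and aggregation state of the protein can be followed by fluorescence microscopy in living yeast cells.

According to the associated publication, the construct belongs to a study of the molecular determinants and genetic modifiers of aggregation and toxicity for FUS, a protein linked to amyotrophic lateral sclerosis. A truncation of this kind would typically be compared with full-length FUS and other deletion variants to identify the regions needed for inclusion formation and for growth inhibition upon induced expression in yeast.
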