Addgene plasmid #29603: 426Gal-FUS-101-526aa-YFP
Depositing lab: Aaron Gitler. Depositing organization: University of Pennsylvania. Publication: Molecular determinants and genetic modifiers of aggregation and toxicity for the ALS disease protein FUS/TLS. Sun Z, Diaz Z, Fang X, Hart MP, Chesi A, Shorter J, Gitler AD. PLoS Biol. 2011 Apr;9(4):e1000614. doi: 10.1371/journal.pbio.1000614. Epub 2011 Apr 26. PubMed 21541367.
Backbone
  Vector backbone: pAG426Gal-ccdB-EYFP
  Backbone manufacturer: Susan Lindquist (Addgene plasmid # 14227)
  Backbone size w/o insert (bp): 8126
  Vector type: Yeast Expression
  Selectable markers: URA3
Growth in bacteria
  Bacterial resistance: Ampicillin, 100 μg/mL
  Growth temperature: 37°C
  Growth strain: ccdB Survival
  Growth instructions: ccdB Survival
  Copy number: High Copy
Gene/Insert
  Gene/Insert name: FUS-101-526aa (alt names: TLS; fused in sarcoma; translocated in liposarcoma)
  Species: H. sapiens (human)
  Insert size (bp): 1281
  Mutation: Contains FUS aa# 101-526
  Entrez Gene: FUS (a.k.a. ALS6, ETM4, FUS1, HNRNPP2, POMP75, TLS, altFUS)
  Tag / fusion protein: YFP (C terminal on insert)
  Cloning method: Restriction Enzyme
  Sequencing primers: 5′ n/a
Terms and licenses: Academic/Nonprofit Terms; Industry Terms: Not Available to Industry
How to cite: 426Gal-FUS-101-526aa-YFP was a gift from Aaron Gitler (Addgene plasmid # 29603 ; http://n2t.net/addgene:29603 ; RRID:Addgene_29603)
